Addgene plasmid #153118: Flag-FOXD3
Purpose: Expression of Flag tagged human FOXD3 in mammalian cells
Depositing lab: Stefan Koch. Depositing organization: Linkopings Universitet. Publication: A uniform expression library for the exploration of FOX transcription factor biology. Moparthi L, Koch S. Differentiation. 2020 Sep - Oct;115:30-36. doi: 10.1016/j.diff.2020.08.002. Epub 2020 Aug 20. PubMed 32858261.
Backbone
  Vector backbone: pCS2+ N-flag
  Backbone size w/o insert (bp): 4131
  Vector type: Mammalian Expression
Growth in bacteria
  Bacterial resistance: Ampicillin, 100 μg/mL
  Growth temperature: 37°C
  Growth strain: DH5alpha
  Copy number: High Copy
Gene/Insert
  Gene/Insert name: human FOXD3
  Species: H. sapiens (human)
  Insert size (bp): 1434
  Entrez Gene: FOXD3 (a.k.a. AIS1, Genesis, HFH2, VAMAS2)
  Promoter: CMV IE94
  Tag / fusion protein: Flag (N terminal on backbone)
  Cloning method: Restriction Enzyme; 5′ cloning site EcoRI (not destroyed); 3′ cloning site XhoI (not destroyed)
  Sequencing primers: 5′ SP6; 3′ EBV-rev
Terms and licenses: Academic/Nonprofit Terms; Industry Terms: Not Available to Industry
How to cite: Flag-FOXD3 was a gift from Stefan Koch (Addgene plasmid # 153118 ; http://n2t.net/addgene:153118 ; RRID:Addgene_153118)
