[The description below was written by a language model from this plasmid's Addgene catalogue record and pLannotate feature annotations shown in this document.]
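Description:
Flag-FOXD3 is a mammalian expression plasmid built on the pCS2+ N-flag backbone and carrying the human FOXD3 coding sequence, a forkhead-box transcription factor. The roughly 1.4 kb insert was cloned between EcoRI and XhoI sites, both of which were retained, so that it sits in frame behind a backbone-encoded N-terminal FLAG epitope. The full sequenced plasmid is about 5.6 kb. In bacteria it is maintained at high copy through a ColE1/pUC-type origin and selected with ampicillin via the β-lactamase gene and its native promoter. An f1 phage origin is also present, along with remnants of lac regulatory elements and a lacZα fragment carried over from the parental cloning vector.

Expression in mammalian cells is driven by the simian cytomegalovirus IE94 enhancer/promoter, a strong constitutive element that in the circular map lies immediately upstream of the tagged open reading frame, and transcripts are terminated by an SV40 polyadenylation signal. An SP6 promoter located between the CMV promoter and the FLAG tag allows in vitro synthesis of sense RNA, a typical feature of pCS2-family vectors, while T7 and T3 promoters lie downstream in the opposite orientation. The automated annotation labels only part of the insert, matching it to the rat Foxd3 protein entry by homology; the catalogue record identifies the insert as human. The plasmid belongs to a uniform library of FOX transcription factor expression constructs. It is meant for overexpressing FLAG-tagged FOXD3 in mammalian cells, where the epitope allows detection or purification with anti-FLAG reagents.
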