Features (pLannotate 1.2.2; 16 found; start..end, strand, type, name):
     35..53      +  promoter       SP6 promoter: promoter for bacteriophage SP6 RNA polymerase
     94..110     +  CDS            FLAG (fragment): FLAG® epitope tag, followed by an enterokinase cleavage site
    550..852     +  CDS            Foxd3: FOXD3_RAT - Also known as Hfh2. Experimental evidence at protein level: Swiss-Prot protein existence level 1. Binds to the consensus sequence 5'-A[AT]T[AG]TTTGTTT-3' and acts as a transcriptional repressor. Also acts as a transcriptional activator. Promotes development of neural crest cells from neural tube progenitors. Restricts neural progenitor cells to the neural crest lineage while suppressing interneuron differentiation. Required for maintenance of pluripotent cells in the pre-implantation and peri- implantation stages of embryogenesis (By similarity). From Rattus norvegicus (Rat).
   1588..1605    -  promoter       T7 promoter (fragment): promoter for bacteriophage T7 RNA polymerase
   1610..1744    -  polyA_signal   SV40 poly(A) signal: SV40 polyadenylation signal
   1857..1875    -  promoter       T3 promoter: promoter for bacteriophage T3 RNA polymerase
   1920..1936    -  protein_bind   lac operator: The lac repressor binds to the lac operator to inhibit transcription in E. coli. This inhibition can be relieved by adding lactose or isopropyl-β-D-thiogalactopyranoside (IPTG). lac repressor encoded by lacI
   1944..1974    -  promoter       lac promoter: promoter for the E. coli lac operon
   1989..2010    -  protein_bind   CAP binding site: CAP binding activates transcription in the presence of cAMP. E. coli catabolite activator protein
   2023..2115    -  CDS            lacI (fragment): lac repressor; lacI; The lac repressor binds to the lac operator to inhibit transcription in E. coli. This inhibition can be relieved by adding lactose or isopropyl-β-D-thiogalactopyranoside (IPTG).
   2298..2886    -  rep_origin     ori: high-copy-number ColE1/pMB1/pBR322/pUC origin of replication
   3057..3917    -  CDS            AmpR: β-lactamase; bla; confers resistance to ampicillin, carbenicillin, and related antibiotics
   3918..4022    -  promoter       AmpR promoter: bla
   4075..4503    -  rep_origin     f1 ori (sequence partly withheld): f1 bacteriophage origin of replication; arrow indicates direction of (+) strand synthesis
   4508..4574    -  CDS            lacZα (fragment): LacZα fragment of β-galactosidase; lacZ fragment
   4581..5558    +  promoter       CMV IE94 promoter: enhancer/promoter region of simian cytomegalovirus major immediate early transcription unit IE94
>Addgene plasmid #153118 | Flag-FOXD3 | addgene full sequence | sequence record 299332 | Addgene NGS Result
CGCCATTCTGCCTGGGGACGTCGGAGCAAGCTTGATTTAGGTGACACTATAGAATACAAGCTACTTGTTC
TTTTTGCAGGATCAGCCACCATGGATTACAAGGACGACGACGATAAGGGATCCCATCGATTCGAATTCAC
CCTCTCCGGCGGCGGCAGCGCCAGCGACATGTCCGGCCAGACGGTGCTGACGGCCGAGGACGTGGACATC
GATGTGGTGGGCGAGGGCGACGACGGGCTGGAAGAGAAGGACAGCGACGCAGGTTGCGATAGCCCCGCGG
GGCCGCCGGAGCTGCGCCTGGACGAGGCGGACGAGGTGCCCCCGGCGGCACCCCATCACGGACAGCCTCA
GCCGCCCCACCAGCAGCCCCTGACATTGCCCAAGGAGGCGGCCGGAGCCGGGGCCGGACCGGGGGGCGAC
GTGGGCGCGCCGGAGGCGGACGGCTGCAAGGGCGGTGTTGGCGGCGAGGAGGGCGGCGCGAGCGGCGGCG
GGCCTGGCGCGGGCAGCGGTTCGGCGGGAGGCCTGGCCCCGAGCAAGCCCAAGAACAGCCTAGTGAAGCC
GCCTTACTCGTACATCGCGCTCATCACCATGGCCATCCTGCAGAGCCCGCAGAAGAAGCTGACCCTGAGC
GGCATCTGCGAGTTCATCAGCAACCGCTTCCCCTACTACAGGGAGAAGTTCCCCGCCTGGCAGAACAGCA
TCCGCCACAACCTCTCACTCAACGACTGCTTCGTCAAGATCCCCCGCGAGCCGGGCAACCCGGGCAAGGG
CAACTACTGGACCCTGGACCCGCAGTCCGAGGACATGTTCGACAACGGCAGCTTCCTGCGGCGCCGGAAA
CGCTTCAAGCGCCACCAGCAGGAGCACCTGCGCGAGCAGACGGCGCTCATGATGCAGAGCTTCGGCGCTT
ACAGCCTGGCGGCGGCGGCCGGCGCCGCGGGACCCTACGGCCGCCCCTACGGCCTGCACCCTGCGGCGGC
GGCCGGTGCCTATTCGCACCCGGCAGCGGCGGCGGCCGCGGCTGCTGCGGCGGCGCTCCAGTACCCGTAC
GCGCTGCCGCCGGTGGCACCGGTGCTGCCTCCCGCTGTGCCGCTGCTGCCCTCGGGCGAGCTGGGCCGCA
AAGCGGCCGCCTTCGGCTCACAGCTCGGCCCGGGCCTGCAGCTGCAGCTCAATAGCCTGGGCGCCGCCGC
GGCCGCTGCGGGCACAGCGGGCGCCGCGGGCACCACCGCGTCGCTCATCAAGTCCGAGCCAAGCGCGCGG
CCGTCGTTCAGCATCGAGAACATCATAGGTGGGGGCCCCGCGGCTCCTGGGGGCTCGGCGGTGGGCGCTG
GGGTCGCCGGCGGCACTGGGGGTTCAGGGGGCGGCAGCACGGCGCAGTCGTTTCTGCGGCCACCCGGGAC
CGTGCAGTCGGCAGCGCTCATGGCCACCCACCAACCGCTGTCGCTGAGCCGGACGACTGCCACCATCGCG
CCCATTCTTAGCGTGCCACTCTCCGGACAGTTTCTGCAGCCCGCAGCCTCGGCCGCCGCCGCTGCTGCGG
CCGCCGCTCAAGCCAAATGGCCGGCGCAATAGCTCGAGCCTCTAGAACTATAGTGAGTCGTATTACGTAG
ATCCAGACATGATAAGATACATTGATGAGTTTGGACAAACCACAACTAGAATGCAGTGAAAAAAATGCTT
TATTTGTGAAATTTGTGATGCTATTGCTTTATTTGTAACCATTATAAGCTGCAATAAACAAGTTAACAAC
AACAATTGCATTCATTTTATGTTTCAGGTTCAGGGGGAGGTGTGGGAGGTTTTTTAATTCGCGGCCGCGG
CGCCAATGCATTGGGCCCGGTACCCAGCTTTTGTTCCCTTTAGTGAGGGTTAATTGCGCGCTTGGCGTAA
TCATGGTCATAGCTGTTTCCTGTGTGAAATTGTTATCCGCTCACAATTCCACACAACATACGAGCCGGGA
GCATAAAGTGTAAAGCCTGGGGTGCCTAATGAGTGAGCTAACTCACATTAATTGCGTTGCGCTCACTGCC
CGCTTTCCAGTCGGGAAACCTGTCGTGCCAGCTGCATTAATGAATCGGCCAACGCGCGGGGAGAGGCGGT
TTGCGTATTGGGCGCTCTTCCGCTTCCTCGCTCACTGACTCGCTGCGCTCGGTCGTTCGGCTGCGGCGAG
CGGTATCAGCTCACTCAAAGGCGGTAATACGGTTATCCACAGAATCAGGGGATAACGCAGGAAAGAACAT
GTGAGCAAAAGGCCAGCAAAAGGCCAGGAACCGTAAAAAGGCCGCGTTGCTGGCGTTTTTCCATAGGCTC
CGCCCCCCTGACGAGCATCACAAAAATCGACGCTCAAGTCAGAGGTGGCGAAACCCGACAGGACTATAAA
GATACCAGGCGTTTCCCCCTGGAAGCTCCCTCGTGCGCTCTCCTGTTCCGACCCTGCCGCTTACCGGATA
CCTGTCCGCCTTTCTCCCTTCGGGAAGCGTGGCGCTTTCTCATAGCTCACGCTGTAGGTATCTCAGTTCG
GTGTAGGTCGTTCGCTCCAAGCTGGGCTGTGTGCACGAACCCCCCGTTCAGCCCGACCGCTGCGCCTTAT
CCGGTAACTATCGTCTTGAGTCCAACCCGGTAAGACACGACTTATCGCCACTGGCAGCAGCCACTGGTAA
CAGGATTAGCAGAGCGAGGTATGTAGGCGGTGCTACAGAGTTCTTGAAGTGGTGGCCTAACTACGGCTAC
ACTAGAAGAACAGTATTTGGTATCTGCGCTCTGCTGAAGCCAGTTACCTTCGGAAAAAGAGTTGGTAGCT
CTTGATCCGGCAAACAAACCACCGCTGGTAGCGGTGGTTTTTTTGTTTGCAAGCAGCAGATTACGCGCAG
AAAAAAAGGATCTCAAGAAGATCCTTTGATCTTTTCTACGGGGTCTGACGCTCAGTGGAACGAAAACTCA
CGTTAAGGGATTTTGGTCATGAGATTATCAAAAAGGATCTTCACCTAGATCCTTTTAAATTAAAAATGAA
GTTTTAAATCAATCTAAAGTATATATGAGTAAACTTGGTCTGACAGTTACCAATGCTTAATCAGTGAGGC
ACCTATCTCAGCGATCTGTCTATTTCGTTCATCCATAGTTGCCTGACTCCCCGTCGTGTAGATAACTACG
ATACGGGAGGGCTTACCATCTGGCCCCAGTGCTGCAATGATACCGCGAGACCCACGCTCACCGGCTCCAG
ATTTATCAGCAATAAACCAGCCAGCCGGAAGGGCCGAGCGCAGAAGTGGTCCTGCAACTTTATCCGCCTC
CATCCAGTCTATTAATTGTTGCCGGGAAGCTAGAGTAAGTAGTTCGCCAGTTAATAGTTTGCGCAACGTT
GTTGCCATTGCTACAGGCATCGTGGTGTCACGCTCGTCGTTTGGTATGGCTTCATTCAGCTCCGGTTCCC
AACGATCAAGGCGAGTTACATGATCCCCCATGTTGTGCAAAAAAGCGGTTAGCTCCTTCGGTCCTCCGAT
CGTTGTCAGAAGTAAGTTGGCCGCAGTGTTATCACTCATGGTTATGGCAGCACTGCATAATTCTCTTACT
GTCATGCCATCCGTAAGATGCTTTTCTGTGACTGGTGAGTACTCAACCAAGTCATTCTGAGAATAGTGTA
TGCGGCGACCGAGTTGCTCTTGCCCGGCGTCAATACGGGATAATACCGCGCCACATAGCAGAACTTTAAA
AGTGCTCATCATTGGAAAACGTTCTTCGGGGCGAAAACTCTCAAGGATCTTACCGCTGTTGAGATCCAGT
TCGATGTAACCCACTCGTGCACCCAACTGATCTTCAGCATCTTTTACTTTCACCAGCGTTTCTGGGTGAG
CAAAAACAGGAAGGCAAAATGCCGCAAAAAAGGGAATAAGGGCGACACGGAAATGTTGAATACTCATACT
CTTCCTTTTTCAATATTATTGAAGCATTTATCAGGGTTATTGTCTCATGAGCGGATACATATTTGAATGT
ATTTAGAAAAATAAACAAATAGGGGTTCCGCGCACATTTCCCCGAAAAGTGCCACCTAAATTGTAAGCGT
TAATATTTTGTTAAAATTCGCGTTAAATTTTTGTTAAATCAGCTCATTTTTTAACCAATAGGCCGAAATC
GGCAAAATCCCTTATAAATCAAAAGAATAGACCGAGATAGGGT
[37 nt withheld, positions 4174-4210]
AAAGAACGTGGACTCCAACGTCAAAGG
[49 nt withheld, positions 4238-4286]
T
[91 nt withheld, positions 4288-4378]
G
[124 nt withheld, positions 4380-4503]
CCCATTCGCCATTCAGGCTGCGCAACTGTTGGGAAGGGCGATCGGTGCGGGCCTCTTCGCTATTACGCCA
GTCGACCGCCAATTCAATATGGCGTATATGGACTCATGCCAATTCAATATGGTGGATCTGGACCTGTGCC
AATTCAATATGGCGTATATGGACTCGTGCCAATTCAATATGGTGGATCTGGACCCCAGCCAATTCAATAT
GGCGGACTTGGCACCATGCCAATTCAATATGGCGGACCTGGCACTGTGCCAACTGGGGAGGGGTCTACTT
GGCACGGTGCCAAGTTTGAGGAGGGGTCTTGGCCCTGTGCCAAGTCCGCCATATTGAATTGGCATGGTGC
CAATAATGGCGGCCATATTGGCTATATGCCAGGATCAATATATAGGCAATATCCAATATGGCCCTATGCC
AATATGGCTATTGGCCAGGTTCAATACTATGTATTGGCCCTATGCCATATAGTATTCCATATATGGGTTT
TCCTATTGACGTAGATAGCCCCTCCCAATGGGCGGTCCCATATACCATATATGGGGCTTCCTAATACCGC
CCATAGCCACTCCCCCATTGACGTCAATGGTCTCTATATATGGTCTTTCCTATTGACGTCATATGGGCGG
TCCTATTGACGTATATGGCGCCTCCCCCATTGACGTCAATTACGGTAAATGGCCCGCCTGGCTCAATGCC
CATTGACGTCAATAGGACCACCCACCATTGACGTCAATGGGATGGCTCATTGCCCATTCATATCCGTTCT
CACGCCCCCTATTGACGTCAATGACGGTAAATGGCCCACTTGGCAGTACATCAATATCTATTAATAGTAA
CTTGGCAAGTACATTACTATTGGAAGTACGCCAGGGTACATTGGCAGTACTCCCATTGACGTCAATGGCG
GTAAATGGCCCGCGATGGCTGCCAAGTACATCCCCATTGACGTCAATGGGGAGGGGCAATGACGCAAATG
GGCGTTCCATTGACGTAAATGGGCGGTAGGCGTGCCTAATGGGAGGTCTATATAAGCAATGCTCGTTTAG
GGAAC
