>Addgene plasmid #153118 | Flag-FOXD3 | depositor partial sequence | sequence record 296296 | hFOXD3 gene sequence
ATGACCCTCTCCGGCGGCGGCAGCGCCAGCGACATGTCCGGCCAGACGGTGCTGACGGCCGAGGACGTGG
ACATCGATGTGGTGGGCGAGGGCGACGACGGGCTGGAAGAGAAGGACAGCGACGCAGGTTGCGATAGCCC
CGCGGGGCCGCCGGAGCTGCGCCTGGACGAGGCGGACGAGGTGCCCCCGGCGGCACCCCATCACGGACAG
CCTCAGCCGCCCCACCAGCAGCCCCTGACATTGCCCAAGGAGGCGGCCGGAGCCGGGGCCGGACCGGGGG
GCGACGTGGGCGCGCCGGAGGCGGACGGCTGCAAGGGCGGTGTTGGCGGCGAGGAGGGCGGCGCGAGCGG
CGGCGGGCCTGGCGCGGGCAGCGGTTCGGCGGGAGGCCTGGCCCCGAGCAAGCCCAAGAACAGCCTAGTG
AAGCCGCCTTACTCGTACATCGCGCTCATCACCATGGCCATCCTGCAGAGCCCGCAGAAGAAGCTGACCC
TGAGCGGCATCTGCGAGTTCATCAGCAACCGCTTCCCCTACTACAGGGAGAAGTTCCCCGCCTGGCAGAA
CAGCATCCGCCACAACCTCTCACTCAACGACTGCTTCGTCAAGATCCCCCGCGAGCCGGGCAACCCGGGC
AAGGGCAACTACTGGACCCTGGACCCGCAGTCCGAGGACATGTTCGACAACGGCAGCTTCCTGCGGCGCC
GGAAACGCTTCAAGCGCCACCAGCAGGAGCACCTGCGCGAGCAGACGGCGCTCATGATGCAGAGCTTCGG
CGCTTACAGCCTGGCGGCGGCGGCCGGCGCCGCGGGACCCTACGGCCGCCCCTACGGCCTGCACCCTGCG
GCGGCGGCCGGTGCCTATTCGCACCCGGCAGCGGCGGCGGCCGCGGCTGCTGCGGCGGCGCTCCAGTACC
CGTACGCGCTGCCGCCGGTGGCACCGGTGCTGCCTCCCGCTGTGCCGCTGCTGCCCTCGGGCGAGCTGGG
CCGCAAAGCGGCCGCCTTCGGCTCACAGCTCGGCCCGGGCCTGCAGCTGCAGCTCAATAGCCTGGGCGCC
GCCGCGGCCGCTGCGGGCACAGCGGGCGCCGCGGGCACCACCGCGTCGCTCATCAAGTCCGAGCCAAGCG
CGCGGCCGTCGTTCAGCATCGAGAACATCATAGGTGGGGGCCCCGCGGCTCCTGGGGGCTCGGCGGTGGG
CGCTGGGGTCGCCGGCGGCACTGGGGGTTCAGGGGGCGGCAGCACGGCGCAGTCGTTTCTGCGGCCACCC
GGGACCGTGCAGTCGGCAGCGCTCATGGCCACCCACCAACCGCTGTCGCTGAGCCGGACGACTGCCACCA
TCGCGCCCATTCTTAGCGTGCCACTCTCCGGACAGTTTCTGCAGCCCGCAGCCTCGGCCGCCGCCGCTGC
TGCGGCCGCCGCTCAAGCCAAATGGCCGGCGCAATAG
